Addgene plasmid #154654: pEPYC1CB0197
Purpose: MoClo Level 1 luciferase reporter
Depositing lab: Nicola Patron. Depositing organization: Earlham Institute. Publication: Rational design of minimal synthetic promoters for plants. Cai YM, Kallam K, Tidd H, Gendarini G, Salzman A, Patron NJ. Nucleic Acids Res. 2020 Aug 28. pii: 5897334. doi: 10.1093/nar/gkaa682. PubMed 32856047.
Backbone
  Vector backbone: pICH47732
  Vector type: Synthetic Biology
Growth in bacteria
  Bacterial resistance: Ampicillin, 100 μg/mL
  Growth temperature: 37°C
  Growth strain: NEB Stable
  Copy number: High Copy
Gene/Insert
  Gene/Insert name: NOS Nanoluc expression cassette [NOS::TMV::LucN::Flag::nosT]
  Species: Synthetic
  Cloning method: Restriction Enzyme; 5′ cloning site BsaI (destroyed during cloning); 3′ cloning site BsaI (destroyed during cloning)
Terms and licenses: Academic/Nonprofit Terms; Industry Terms: Not Available to Industry
Depositor comments: Please visit https://www.biorxiv.org/content/10.1101/2020.05.14.095406v1 for bioRxiv preprint.
How to cite: pEPYC1CB0197 was a gift from Nicola Patron (Addgene plasmid # 154654 ; http://n2t.net/addgene:154654 ; RRID:Addgene_154654)
