[The description below was written by a language model from this plasmid's Addgene catalogue record and pLannotate feature annotations shown in this document.]
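Description:
pEPYC1CB0197 is a MoClo (Golden Gate) Level 1 synthetic biology construct built in the pICH47732 acceptor backbone, a binary-type vector carrying a single plant transcriptional unit between nopaline-type T-DNA left and right border repeats. The backbone is maintained in E. coli at high copy through a ColE1/pUC-type origin and is selected with ampicillin via the bla gene under its own promoter. It also carries the broad-host-range incP oriV together with the trfA replication initiator gene, the combination that normally allows such plasmids to replicate in Agrobacterium. A very short TetR fragment annotated near trfA is most likely a backbone remnant rather than a functional element. The cassette was assembled through BsaI sites that were destroyed during cloning, as is standard for Golden Gate assembly.

The payload is a NanoLuc luciferase expression cassette. The nopaline synthase (NOS) promoter drives transcription, and the tobacco mosaic virus Ω 5' leader acts as a translational enhancer. These are followed by the NanoLuc coding sequence (LucN), a Flag epitope tag and the NOS terminator and polyadenylation signal. The Flag tag is named in the catalogue entry but was not picked up as a separate feature in the automated annotation, which also marks the NanoLuc match as a fragment. The 5,591 nt sequence is otherwise consistent with the catalogue description.

The record gives the purpose only as a Level 1 luciferase reporter, deposited in connection with work on designing minimal synthetic promoters for plants. It does not specify the construct's exact role in those experiments, for example as a test reporter or as a normalisation control. As a Level 1 module, it could be used directly for expression in plant cells or combined with other transcriptional units in higher-level MoClo assemblies.
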