Features (pLannotate 1.2.2; 12 found; start..end, strand, type, name):
      1..25      +  misc_feature   LB T-DNA repeat: left border repeat from nopaline C58 T-DNA
    210..389     +  promoter       NOS promoter: nopaline synthase promoter
    425..480     +  misc_feature   TMV Ω: translational enhancer from the tobacco mosaic virus 5'-leader sequence (Gallie et al., 1988)
    482..993     +  CDS            Nluc (fragment): NanoLuc® luciferase human codon-optimized
   1094..1346    +  terminator     NOS terminator: nopaline synthase terminator and poly(A) signal
   1394..1418    +  misc_feature   RB T-DNA repeat: right border repeat from nopaline C58 T-DNA
   1530..1550    -  CDS            TetR (fragment): tetracycline resistance regulatory protein; tetR
   1577..2722    -  CDS            trfA: TRFA_ECOLX - Experimental evidence at protein level: Swiss-Prot protein existence level 1. Also involved in plasmid copy number control, promoting intermolecular coupling of protein bound iterons at oriV, which inhibits replication initiation. From Escherichia coli.
   3058..3646    -  rep_origin     ori: high-copy-number ColE1/pMB1/pBR322/pUC origin of replication
   3817..4677    -  CDS            AmpR: β-lactamase; bla; confers resistance to ampicillin, carbenicillin, and related antibiotics
   4678..4782    -  promoter       AmpR promoter: bla
   4869..5500    -  rep_origin     oriV: incP origin of replication
>Addgene plasmid #154654 | pEPYC1CB0197 | addgene full sequence | sequence record 342374 | Addgene NGS Result
TGGCAGGATATATTGTGGTGTAAACAAATTGACGCTTAGACAACTTAATAACACATTGCGGACGTTTTTA
ATGTACTGGGGTGGATGCAGTGGGCCCCACTCTGTGAAGACAAGCAAGAATTCAAGCTTGGAGAGCGGAG
AATTAAGGGAGTCACGTTATGACCCCCGCCGATGACGCGGGACAAGCCGTTTTACGTTTGGAACTGACAG
AACCGCAACGTTGAAGGAGCCACTCAGCCGCGGGTTTCTGGAGTTTAATGAGCTAAGCACATACGTCAGA
AACCATTATTGCGCGTTCAAAAGTCGCCTAAGGTCACTATCAGCTAGCAAATATTTCTTGTCAAAAATGC
TCCACTGACGTTCCATAAATTCCCCTCGGTATCCAATTAGAGTCTCATATTCACTCTCATACTGTATTTT
TACAACAATTACCAACAACAACAAACAACAAACAACATTACAATTACTATTTACAATTACAATGGTATTC
ACACTCGAAGATTTCGTTGGGGACTGGCGACAGACAGCCGGCTACAACCTGGACCAAGTCCTTGAACAGG
GAGGTGTGTCCAGTTTGTTTCAGAATCTCGGGGTGTCCGTAACTCCGATCCAAAGGATTGTCCTGAGCGG
TGAAAATGGGCTGAAGATCGACATCCATGTCATCATCCCGTATGAAGGTCTGAGCGGCGACCAAATGGGC
CAGATCGAAAAAATTTTTAAGGTGGTGTACCCTGTGGATGATCATCACTTTAAGGTGATCCTGCACTATG
GCACACTGGTAATCGACGGGGTTACGCCGAACATGATCGACTATTTCGGACGGCCGTATGAAGGCATCGC
CGTGTTCGACGGCAAAAAGATCACTGTAACAGGGACCCTGTGGAACGGCAACAAAATTATCGACGAGCGC
CTGATCAACCCCGACGGCTCCCTGCTGTTCCGAGTAACCATCAACGGAGTGACCGGCTGGCGGCTGTGCG
AACGCATTCTGGCTTCGGATTATAAGGACCATGACGGAGACTATAAGGACCATGACCTCGACGCTGCAGC
AGCGGATTATAAGGACGATGACGATAAGTGAGCTTGTCAAGCAGATCGTTCAAACATTTGGCAATAAAGT
TTCTTAAGATTGAATCCTGTTGCCGGTCTTGCGATGATTATCATATAATTTCTGTTGAATTACGTTAAGC
ATGTAATAATTAACATGTAATGCATGACGTTATTTATGAGATGGGTTTTTATGATTAGAGTCCCGCAATT
ATACATTTAATACGCGATAGAAAACAAAATATAGCGCGCAAACTAGGATAAATTATCGCGCGCGGTGTCA
TCTATGTTACTAGATCGACGCTACTATTGTCTTCTGCACGAAGTGGTTTAAACTATCAGTGTTTGACAGG
ATATATTGGCGGGTAAACCTAAGAGAAAAGAGCGTTTATTAGAATAATCGGATATTTAAAAGGGCGTGAA
AAGGTTTATCCGTTCGTCCATTTGTATGTGCATGCCAACCACAGGGTTCCCCAGATCAGGCGCTGGCTGC
TGAACCCCCAGCCGGAACTGACCCCACAAGGCCCTAGCGTTTGCAATGCACCAGGTCATCATTGACCCAG
GCGTGTTCCACCAGGCCGCTGCCTCGCAACTCTTCGCAGGCTTCGCCGACCTGCTCGCGCCACTTCTTCA
CGCGGGTGGAATCCGATCCGCACATGAGGCGGAAGGTTTCCAGCTTGAGCGGGTACGGCTCCCGGTGCGA
GCTGAAATAGTCGAACATCCGTCGGGCCGTCGGCGACAGCTTGCGGTACTTCTCCCATATGAATTTCGTG
TAGTGGTCGCCAGCAAACAGCACGACGATTTCCTCGTCGATCAGGACCTGGCAACGGGACGTTTTCTTGC
CACGGTCCAGGACGCGGAAGCGGTGCAGCAGCGACACCGATTCCAGGTGCCCAACGCGGTCGGACGTGAA
GCCCATCGCCGTCGCCTGTAGGCGCGACAGGCATTCCTCGGCCTTCGTGTAATACCGGCCATTGATCGAC
CAGCCCAGGTCCTGGCAAAGCTCGTAGAACGTGAAGGTGATCGGCTCGCCGATAGGGGTGCGCTTCGCGT
ACTCCAACACCTGCTGCCACACCAGTTCGTCATCGTCGGCCCGCAGCTCGACGCCGGTGTAGGTGATCTT
CACGTCCTTGTTGACGTGGAAAATGACCTTGTTTTGCAGCGCCTCGCGCGGGATTTTCTTGTTGCGCGTG
GTGAACAGGGCAGAGCGGGCCGTGTCGTTTGGCATCGCTCGCATCGTGTCCGGCCACGGCGCAATATCGA
ACAAGGAAAGCTGCATTTCCTTGATCTGCTGCTTCGTGTGTTTCAGCAACGCGGCCTGCTTGGCCTCGCT
GACCTGTTTTGCCAGGTCCTCGCCGGCGGTTTTTCGCTTCTTGGTCGTCATAGTTCCTCGCGTGTCGATG
GTCATCGACTTCGCCAAACCTGCCGCCTCCTGTTCAAGACGACGCGAACGCTCCACGGCGGCCGATGGCG
CGGGCAGGGCAGGGGGAGCCAGTTGCACGCTGTCGCGCTCGATCTTGGCCGTAGCTTGCTGGACCATCGA
GCCGACGGACTGGAAGGTTTCGCGGGGCGCACGCATGACGGTGCGGCTTGCGATGGTTTCGGCATCCTCG
GCGGAAAACCCCGCGTCGATCAGTTCTTGCCTGTATGCCTTCCGGTCAAACGTCCGATTCATTCACCCTC
CTTGCGGGATTGCCCCGACTCACGCCGGGGCAATGTGCCCTTATTCCTGATTTGACCCGCCTGGTGCCTT
GGTGTCCAGATAATCCACCTTATCGGCAATGAAGTCGGTCCCGTAGACCGTCTGGCCGTCCTTCTCGTAC
TTGGTATTCCGAATCTTGCCCTGCACGAATACCAGCGACCCCTTGCCCAAATACTTGCCGTGGGCCTCGG
CCTGAGAGCCAAAACACTTGATGCGGAAGAAGTCGGTGCGCTCCTGCTTGTCGCCGGCATCGTTGCGCCA
CATCTAGGATCTGCCAGGAACCGTAAAAAGGCCGCGTTGCTGGCGTTTTTCCATAGGCTCCGCCCCCCTG
ACGAGCATCACAAAAATCGACGCTCAAGTCAGAGGTGGCGAAACCCGACAGGACTATAAAGATACCAGGC
GTTTCCCCCTGGAAGCTCCCTCGTGCGCTCTCCTGTTCCGACCCTGCCGCTTACCGGATACCTGTCCGCC
TTTCTCCCTTCGGGAAGCGTGGCGCTTTCTCATAGCTCACGCTGTAGGTATCTCAGTTCGGTGTAGGTCG
TTCGCTCCAAGCTGGGCTGTGTGCACGAACCCCCCGTTCAGCCCGACCGCTGCGCCTTATCCGGTAACTA
TCGTCTTGAGTCCAACCCGGTAAGACACGACTTATCGCCACTGGCAGCAGCCACTGGTAACAGGATTAGC
AGAGCGAGGTATGTAGGCGGTGCTACAGAGTTCTTGAAGTGGTGGCCTAACTACGGCTACACTAGAAGAA
CAGTATTTGGTATCTGCGCTCTGCTGAAGCCAGTTACCTTCGGAAAAAGAGTTGGTAGCTCTTGATCCGG
CAAACAAACCACCGCTGGTAGCGGTGGTTTTTTTGTTTGCAAGCAGCAGATTACGCGCAGAAAAAAAGGA
TCTCAAGAAGATCCTTTGATCTTTTCTACGGGGTCTGACGCTCAGTGGAACGAAAACTCACGTTAAGGGA
TTTTGGTCATGAGATTATCAAAAAGGATCTTCACCTAGATCCTTTTAAATTAAAAATGAAGTTTTAAATC
AATCTAAAGTATATATGAGTAAACTTGGTCTGACAGTTACCAATGCTTAATCAGTGAGGCACCTATCTCA
GCGATCTGTCTATTTCGTTCATCCATAGTTGCCTGACTCCCCGTCGTGTAGATAACTACGATACGGGAGG
GCTTACCATCTGGCCCCAGTGCTGCAATGATACCGCGAGAACCACGCTCACCGGCTCCAGATTTATCAGC
AATAAACCAGCCAGCCGGAAGGGCCGAGCGCAGAAGTGGTCCTGCAACTTTATCCGCCTCCATCCAGTCT
ATTAATTGTTGCCGGGAAGCTAGAGTAAGTAGTTCGCCAGTTAATAGTTTGCGCAACGTTGTTGCCATTG
CTACAGGCATCGTGGTGTCACGCTCGTCGTTTGGTATGGCTTCATTCAGCTCCGGTTCCCAACGATCAAG
GCGAGTTACATGATCCCCCATGTTGTGCAAAAAAGCGGTTAGCTCCTTCGGTCCTCCGATCGTTGTCAGA
AGTAAGTTGGCCGCAGTGTTATCACTCATGGTTATGGCAGCACTGCATAATTCTCTTACTGTCATGCCAT
CCGTAAGATGCTTTTCTGTGACTGGTGAGTACTCAACCAAGTCATTCTGAGAATAGTGTATGCGGCGACC
GAGTTGCTCTTGCCCGGCGTCAATACGGGATAATACCGCGCCACATAGCAGAACTTTAAAAGTGCTCATC
ATTGGAAAACGTTCTTCGGGGCGAAAACTCTCAAGGATCTTACCGCTGTTGAGATCCAGTTCGATGTAAC
CCACTCGTGCACCCAACTGATCTTCAGCATCTTTTACTTTCACCAGCGTTTCTGGGTGAGCAAAAACAGG
AAGGCAAAATGCCGCAAAAAAGGGAATAAGGGCGACACGGAAATGTTGAATACTCATACTCTTCCTTTTT
CAATATTATTGAAGCATTTATCAAGGTTATTGTCTCATGAGCGGATACATATTTGAATGTATTTAGAAAA
ATAAACAAATAGGGGTTCCGCGCACGAATTGGCCAGCGCTGCCATTTTTGGGGTGAGGCCGTTCGCGGCC
GAGGGGCGCAGCCCCTGGGGGGATGGGAGGCCCGCGTTAGCGGGCCGGGAGGGTTCGAGAAGGGGGGGCA
CCCCCCTTCGGCGTGCGCGGTCACGCGCACAGGGCGCAGCCCTGGTTAAAAACAAGGTTTATAAATATTG
GTTTAAAAGCAGGTTAAAAGACAGGTTAGCGGTGGCCGAAAAACGGGCGGAAACCCTTGCAAATGCTGGA
TTTTCTGCCTGTGGACAGCCCCTCAAATGTCAATAGGTGCGCCCCTCATCTGTCAGCACTCTGCCCCTCA
AGTGTCAAGGATCGCGCCCCTCATCTGTCAGTAGTCGCGCCCCTCAAGTGTCAATACCGCAGGGCACTTA
TCCCCAGGCTTGTCCACATCATCTGTGGGAAACTCGCGTAAAATCAGGCGTTTTCGCCGATTTGCGAGGC
TGGCCAGCTCCACGTCGCCGGCCGAAATCGAGCCTGCCCCTCATCTGTCAACGCCGCGCCGGGTGAGTCG
GCCCCTCAAGTGTCAACGTCCGCCCCTCATCTGTCAGTGAGGGCCAAGTTTTCCGCGAGGTATCCACAAC
GCCGGCGGCCGCGGTGTCTCGCACACGGCTTCGACGGCGTTTCTGGCGCGTTTGCAGGGCCATAGACGGC
CGCCAGCCCAGCGGCGAGGGCAACCAGCCCGGTGAGCGTCGCAAAGGAGATCCTGATCTGACTGATGGGC
TGCCTGTATCGAGTGGTGATTTTGTGCCGAGCTGCCGGTCGGGGAGCTGTTGGCTGGCTGG
